Addgene plasmid #137176: Cbh_v5 AAV-CBE C-terminal
Purpose: AAV genome: expresses the C-terminal of v5 AAV-CBE from the Cbh promoter, and U6-sgRNA
Depositing lab: David Liu. Depositing organization: Broad Institute. Publication: Cytosine and adenine base editing of the brain, liver, retina, heart and skeletal muscle of mice via adeno-associated viruses. Levy JM, Yeh WH, Pendse N, Davis JR, Hennessey E, Butcher R, Koblan LW, Comander J, Liu Q, Liu DR. Nat Biomed Eng. 2020 Jan;4(1):97-110. doi: 10.1038/s41551-019-0501-5. Epub 2020 Jan 14. PubMed 31937940.
Backbone
  Vector backbone: px601
  Vector type: AAV
Growth in bacteria
  Bacterial resistance: Ampicillin, 100 μg/mL
  Growth temperature: 37°C
  Growth strain: NEB Stable
  Copy number: High Copy
Gene/Insert
  Gene/Insert name: v5 AAV-CBE C-terminal; U6-protospacer (alt name: JL628)
  gRNA/shRNA sequence: BsmBI dummy protospacer
  Species: Synthetic
  Promoter: Cbh
  Cloning method: Gibson Cloning
Terms and licenses: Academic/Nonprofit Terms; Industry Terms: Not Available to Industry
Depositor comments: Clone in protospacer by cutting with BsmBI/Esp3I and ligating annealed oligos as described in methods. Inserts were Gibson-cloned into BshTI/BglII-restricted backbones to avoid ITR PCR.
How to cite: Cbh_v5 AAV-CBE C-terminal was a gift from David Liu (Addgene plasmid # 137176 ; http://n2t.net/addgene:137176 ; RRID:Addgene_137176)
