[The description below was written by a language model from this plasmid's Addgene catalogue record and pLannotate feature annotations shown in this document.]
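Description:
Cbh_v5 AAV-CBE C-terminal is an AAV transfer plasmid built on the px601 backbone that carries one half of a split cytosine base editor together with a guide RNA cassette. It is propagated in E. coli as a high-copy plasmid through a ColE1/pUC-type origin and selected with ampicillin (β-lactamase). The backbone also retains an f1 origin and remnants of the lac region (lacZα and lacI fragments, lac promoter and operator). Two independent full-sequence records of 7,658 nt give the same 21 features and differ only in where numbering begins.

Between the two AAV2 inverted terminal repeats, which direct replication and packaging of the intervening DNA into AAV particles, sits a Cbh promoter assembled from a CMV enhancer, the chicken β-actin promoter and a hybrid CBA/MVM intron. It drives an open reading frame annotated as the C-terminal portion of Streptococcus pyogenes Cas9 followed by UGI, the phage PBS2 uracil-DNA glycosylase inhibitor that protects the deaminated base from excision repair. About 180 nt between the intron and the annotated Cas9 fragment carry no annotation, and the record does not state what lies there or how the two editor halves are rejoined. The transcript ends in a shortened WPRE, annotated as two fragments, and a bGH polyadenylation signal. On the opposite strand, a human U6 promoter expresses an SpCas9 sgRNA scaffold with a BsmBI dummy protospacer, so a chosen spacer can be inserted as annealed oligos.

The construct is intended for co-delivery with a matching N-terminal AAV genome, so that a base editor too large for a single AAV can be expressed. The associated study applied this approach to base editing in mouse brain, liver, retina, heart and skeletal muscle.
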