Features (pLannotate 1.2.2; 21 found; start..end, strand, type, name):
    121..278     +  CDS            lacZα (fragment): LacZα fragment of β-galactosidase; lacZ fragment
    283..711     +  rep_origin     f1 ori (sequence partly withheld): f1 bacteriophage origin of replication; arrow indicates direction of (+) strand synthesis
    764..868     +  promoter       AmpR promoter: bla
    869..1729    +  CDS            AmpR: β-lactamase; bla; confers resistance to ampicillin, carbenicillin, and related antibiotics
   1900..2488    +  rep_origin     ori: high-copy-number ColE1/pMB1/pBR322/pUC origin of replication
   2671..2763    +  CDS            lacI (fragment): lac repressor; lacI; The lac repressor binds to the lac operator to inhibit transcription in E. coli. This inhibition can be relieved by adding lactose or isopropyl-β-D-thiogalactopyranoside (IPTG).
   2776..2797    +  protein_bind   CAP binding site: CAP binding activates transcription in the presence of cAMP. E. coli catabolite activator protein
   2812..2842    +  promoter       lac promoter: promoter for the E. coli lac operon
   2850..2866    +  protein_bind   lac operator: The lac repressor binds to the lac operator to inhibit transcription in E. coli. This inhibition can be relieved by adding lactose or isopropyl-β-D-thiogalactopyranoside (IPTG). lac repressor encoded by lacI
   2916..3046    -  repeat_region  AAV2 ITR (fragment): inverted terminal repeat of adeno-associated virus serotype 2 inverted
   3069..3354    +  enhancer       CMV enhancer: human cytomegalovirus immediate early enhancer; contains an 18-bp deletion relative to the standard CMV enhancer
   3356..3633    +  promoter       chicken β-actin promoter: No description available
   3634..3861    +  intron         hybrid intron: hybrid between chicken β-actin (CBA) and minute virus of mice (MMV) introns (Gray et al., 2011)
   4041..6421    +  CDS            Cas9(C) (fragment): C-terminal portion of Streptococcus pyogenes Cas9 (Zetsche et al., 2015)
   6456..6704    +  CDS            UGI: UNGI_BPPB2 - Experimental evidence at protein level: Swiss-Prot protein existence level 1. This protein binds specifically and reversibly to the host uracil-DNA glycosylase, preventing removal of uracil residues from PBS2 DNA by the host uracil-excision repair system. From Bacillus phage PBS2 (Bacteriophage PBS2).
   6779..6936    +  misc_feature   WPRE (fragment): woodchuck hepatitis virus posttranscriptional regulatory element
   6942..7024    +  misc_feature   WPRE (fragment): woodchuck hepatitis virus posttranscriptional regulatory element
   7028..7252    +  polyA_signal   bGH poly(A) signal: bovine growth hormone polyadenylation signal
   7266..7341    -  misc_RNA       gRNA scaffold: guide RNA scaffold for the Streptococcus pyogenes CRISPR/Cas9 system
   7371..7611    -  promoter       U6 promoter: RNA polymerase III promoter for human U6 snRNA
   7635..107     +  repeat_region  AAV2 ITR (fragment) (across the origin): inverted terminal repeat of adeno-associated virus serotype 2 inverted
>Addgene plasmid #137176 | Cbh_v5 AAV-CBE C-terminal | addgene full sequence | sequence record 270149 | Addgene NGS Result
CCACTCCCTCTCTGCGCGCTCGCTCGCTCACTGAGGCCGGGCGACCAAAGGTCGCCCGACGCCCGGGCTT
TGCCCGGGCGGCCTCAGTGAGCGAGCGAGCGCGCAGCCTTAATTAACCTAATTCACTGGCCGTCGTTTTA
CAACGTCGTGACTGGGAAAACCCTGGCGTTACCCAACTTAATCGCCTTGCAGCACATCCCCCTTTCGCCA
GCTGGCGTAATAGCGAAGAGGCCCGCACCGATCGCCCTTCCCAACAGTTGCGCAGCCTGAATGGCGAATG
GG
[124 nt withheld, positions 283-406]
C
[91 nt withheld, positions 408-498]
A
[49 nt withheld, positions 500-548]
CCTTTGACGTTGGAGTCCACGTTCTTT
[37 nt withheld, positions 576-612]
ACCCTATCTCGGTCTATTCTTTTGATTTATAAGGGATTTTGCCGATTTCGGCCTATTGGTTAAAAAATGA
GCTGATTTAACAAAAATTTAACGCGAATTTTAACAAAATATTAACGCTTACAATTTAGGTGGCACTTTTC
GGGGAAATGTGCGCGGAACCCCTATTTGTTTATTTTTCTAAATACATTCAAATATGTATCCGCTCATGAG
ACAATAACCCTGATAAATGCTTCAATAATATTGAAAAAGGAAGAGTATGAGTATTCAACATTTCCGTGTC
GCCCTTATTCCCTTTTTTGCGGCATTTTGCCTTCCTGTTTTTGCTCACCCAGAAACGCTGGTGAAAGTAA
AAGATGCTGAAGATCAGTTGGGTGCACGAGTGGGTTACATCGAACTGGATCTCAACAGCGGTAAGATCCT
TGAGAGTTTTCGCCCCGAAGAACGTTTTCCAATGATGAGCACTTTTAAAGTTCTGCTATGTGGCGCGGTA
TTATCCCGTATTGACGCCGGGCAAGAGCAACTCGGTCGCCGCATACACTATTCTCAGAATGACTTGGTTG
AGTACTCACCAGTCACAGAAAAGCATCTTACGGATGGCATGACAGTAAGAGAATTATGCAGTGCTGCCAT
AACCATGAGTGATAACACTGCGGCCAACTTACTTCTGACAACGATCGGAGGACCGAAGGAGCTAACCGCT
TTTTTGCACAACATGGGGGATCATGTAACTCGCCTTGATCGTTGGGAACCGGAGCTGAATGAAGCCATAC
CAAACGACGAGCGTGACACCACGATGCCTGTAGCAATGGCAACAACGTTGCGCAAACTATTAACTGGCGA
ACTACTTACTCTAGCTTCCCGGCAACAATTAATAGACTGGATGGAGGCGGATAAAGTTGCAGGACCACTT
CTGCGCTCGGCCCTTCCGGCTGGCTGGTTTATTGCTGATAAATCTGGAGCCGGTGAGCGTGGGTCTCGCG
GTATCATTGCAGCACTGGGGCCAGATGGTAAGCCCTCCCGTATCGTAGTTATCTACACGACGGGGAGTCA
GGCAACTATGGATGAACGAAATAGACAGATCGCTGAGATAGGTGCCTCACTGATTAAGCATTGGTAACTG
TCAGACCAAGTTTACTCATATATACTTTAGATTGATTTAAAACTTCATTTTTAATTTAAAAGGATCTAGG
TGAAGATCCTTTTTGATAATCTCATGACCAAAATCCCTTAACGTGAGTTTTCGTTCCACTGAGCGTCAGA
CCCCGTAGAAAAGATCAAAGGATCTTCTTGAGATCCTTTTTTTCTGCGCGTAATCTGCTGCTTGCAAACA
AAAAAACCACCGCTACCAGCGGTGGTTTGTTTGCCGGATCAAGAGCTACCAACTCTTTTTCCGAAGGTAA
CTGGCTTCAGCAGAGCGCAGATACCAAATACTGTTCTTCTAGTGTAGCCGTAGTTAGGCCACCACTTCAA
GAACTCTGTAGCACCGCCTACATACCTCGCTCTGCTAATCCTGTTACCAGTGGCTGCTGCCAGTGGCGAT
AAGTCGTGTCTTACCGGGTTGGACTCAAGACGATAGTTACCGGATAAGGCGCAGCGGTCGGGCTGAACGG
GGGGTTCGTGCACACAGCCCAGCTTGGAGCGAACGACCTACACCGAACTGAGATACCTACAGCGTGAGCT
ATGAGAAAGCGCCACGCTTCCCGAAGGGAGAAAGGCGGACAGGTATCCGGTAAGCGGCAGGGTCGGAACA
GGAGAGCGCACGAGGGAGCTTCCAGGGGGAAACGCCTGGTATCTTTATAGTCCTGTCGGGTTTCGCCACC
TCTGACTTGAGCGTCGATTTTTGTGATGCTCGTCAGGGGGGCGGAGCCTATGGAAAAACGCCAGCAACGC
GGCCTTTTTACGGTTCCTGGCCTTTTGCTGGCCTTTTGCTCACATGTTCTTTCCTGCGTTATCCCCTGAT
TCTGTGGATAACCGTATTACCGCCTTTGAGTGAGCTGATACCGCTCGCCGCAGCCGAACGACCGAGCGCA
GCGAGTCAGTGAGCGAGGAAGCGGAAGAGCGCCCAATACGCAAACCGCCTCTCCCCGCGCGTTGGCCGAT
TCATTAATGCAGCTGGCACGACAGGTTTCCCGACTGGAAAGCGGGCAGTGAGCGCAACGCAATTAATGTG
AGTTAGCTCACTCATTAGGCACCCCAGGCTTTACACTTTATGCTTCCGGCTCGTATGTTGTGTGGAATTG
TGAGCGGATAACAATTTCACACAGGAAACAGCTATGACCATGATTACGCCAGATTTAATTAAGGCTGCGC
GCTCGCTCGCTCACTGAGGCCGCCCGGGCAAAGCCCGGGCGTCGGGCGACCTTTGGTCGCCCGGCCTCAG
TGAGCGAGCGAGCGCGCAGAGAGGGAGTGGCCAACTCCATCACTAGGGGTTCCTGCGGCCTCTAGATCAG
GGTACCCGTTACATAACTTACGGTAAATGGCCCGCCTGGCTGACCGCCCAACGACCCCCGCCCATTGACG
TCAATAGTAACGCCAATAGGGACTTTCCATTGACGTCAATGGGTGGAGTATTTACGGTAAACTGCCCACT
TGGCAGTACATCAAGTGTATCATATGCCAAGTACGCCCCCTATTGACGTCAATGACGGTAAATGGCCCGC
CTGGCATTGTGCCCAGTACATGACCTTATGGGACTTTCCTACTTGGCAGTACATCTACGTATTAGTCATC
GCTATTACCATGGTCGAGGTGAGCCCCACGTTCTGCTTCACTCTCCCCATCTCCCCCCCCTCCCCACCCC
CAATTTTGTATTTATTTATTTTTTAATTATTTTGTGCAGCGATGGGGGCGGGGGGGGGGGGGGGGSGCGC
GCCAGGCGGGGCGGGGCGGGGCGAGGGGCGGGGCGGGGCGAGGCGGAGAGGTGCGGCGGCAGCCAATCAG
AGCGGCGCGCTCCGAAAGTTTCCTTTTATGGCGAGGCGGCGGCGGCGGCGGCCCTATAAAAAGCGAAGCG
CGCGGCGGGCGGGAGTCGCTGCGCGCTGCCTTCGCCCCGTGCCCCGCTCCGCCGCCGCCTCGCGCCGCCC
GCCCCGGCTCTGACTGACCGCGTTACTCCCACAGGTGAGCGGGCGGGACGGCCCTTCTCCTCCGGGCTGT
AATTAGCTGAGCAAGAGGTAAGGGTTTAAGGGATGGTTGGTTGGTGGGGTATTAATGTTTAATTACCTGG
AGCACCTGCCTGAAATCACTTTTTTTCAGGTTGGACCGGTGCCACCATGAAACGGACAGCCGACGGAAGC
GAGTTCGAGTCACCAAAGAAGAAGCGGAAAGTCATCAAGATTGCTACACGGAAATACCTGGGAAAGCAGA
ACGTGTACGACATCGGCGTGGAGCGGGATCACAACTTCGCCCTGAAGAATGGCTTTATCGCCAGCAATTG
CTTCGACTCCGTGGAAATCTCCGGCGTGGAAGATCGGTTCAACGCCTCCCTGGGCACATACCACGATCTG
CTGAAAATTATCAAGGACAAGGACTTCCTGGACAATGAGGAAAACGAGGACATTCTGGAAGATATCGTGC
TGACCCTGACACTGTTTGAGGACAGAGAGATGATCGAGGAACGGCTGAAAACCTATGCCCACCTGTTCGA
CGACAAAGTGATGAAGCAGCTGAAGCGGCGGAGATACACCGGCTGGGGCAGGCTGAGCCGGAAGCTGATC
AACGGCATCCGGGACAAGCAGTCCGGCAAGACAATCCTGGATTTCCTGAAGTCCGACGGCTTCGCCAACA
GAAACTTCATGCAGCTGATCCACGACGACAGCCTGACCTTTAAAGAGGACATCCAGAAAGCCCAGGTGTC
CGGCCAGGGCGATAGCCTGCACGAGCACATTGCCAATCTGGCCGGCAGCCCCGCCATTAAGAAGGGCATC
CTGCAGACAGTGAAGGTGGTGGACGAGCTCGTGAAAGTGATGGGCCGGCACAAGCCCGAGAACATCGTGA
TCGAAATGGCCAGAGAGAACCAGACCACCCAGAAGGGACAGAAGAACAGCCGCGAGAGAATGAAGCGGAT
CGAAGAGGGCATCAAAGAGCTGGGCAGCCAGATCCTGAAAGAACACCCCGTGGAAAACACCCAGCTGCAG
AACGAGAAGCTGTACCTGTACTACCTGCAGAATGGGCGGGATATGTACGTGGACCAGGAACTGGACATCA
ACCGGCTGTCCGACTACGATGTGGACCATATCGTGCCTCAGAGCTTTCTGAAGGACGACTCCATCGACAA
CAAGGTGCTGACCAGAAGCGACAAGAACCGGGGCAAGAGCGACAACGTGCCCTCCGAAGAGGTCGTGAAG
AAGATGAAGAACTACTGGCGGCAGCTGCTGAACGCCAAGCTGATTACCCAGAGAAAGTTCGACAATCTGA
CCAAGGCCGAGAGAGGCGGCCTGAGCGAACTGGATAAGGCCGGCTTCATCAAGAGACAGCTGGTGGAAAC
CCGGCAGATCACAAAGCACGTGGCACAGATCCTGGACTCCCGGATGAACACTAAGTACGACGAGAATGAC
AAGCTGATCCGGGAAGTGAAAGTGATCACCCTGAAGTCCAAGCTGGTGTCCGATTTCCGGAAGGATTTCC
AGTTTTACAAAGTGCGCGAGATCAACAACTACCACCACGCCCACGACGCCTACCTGAACGCCGTCGTGGG
AACCGCCCTGATCAAAAAGTACCCTAAGCTGGAAAGCGAGTTCGTGTACGGCGACTACAAGGTGTACGAC
GTGCGGAAGATGATCGCCAAGAGCGAGCAGGAAATCGGCAAGGCTACCGCCAAGTACTTCTTCTACAGCA
ACATCATGAACTTTTTCAAGACCGAGATTACCCTGGCCAACGGCGAGATCCGGAAGCGGCCTCTGATCGA
GACAAACGGCGAAACCGGGGAGATCGTGTGGGATAAGGGCCGGGATTTTGCCACCGTGCGGAAAGTGCTG
AGCATGCCCCAAGTGAATATCGTGAAAAAGACCGAGGTGCAGACAGGCGGCTTCAGCAAAGAGTCTATCC
TGCCCAAGAGGAACAGCGATAAGCTGATCGCCAGAAAGAAGGACTGGGACCCTAAGAAGTACGGCGGCTT
CGACAGCCCCACCGTGGCCTATTCTGTGCTGGTGGTGGCCAAAGTGGAAAAGGGCAAGTCCAAGAAACTG
AAGAGTGTGAAAGAGCTGCTGGGGATCACCATCATGGAAAGAAGCAGCTTCGAGAAGAATCCCATCGACT
TTCTGGAAGCCAAGGGCTACAAAGAAGTGAAAAAGGACCTGATCATCAAGCTGCCTAAGTACTCCCTGTT
CGAGCTGGAAAACGGCCGGAAGAGAATGCTGGCCTCTGCCGGCGAACTGCAGAAGGGAAACGAACTGGCC
CTGCCCTCCAAATATGTGAACTTCCTGTACCTGGCCAGCCACTATGAGAAGCTGAAGGGCTCCCCCGAGG
ATAATGAGCAGAAACAGCTGTTTGTGGAACAGCACAAGCACTACCTGGACGAGATCATCGAGCAGATCAG
CGAGTTCTCCAAGAGAGTGATCCTGGCCGACGCTAATCTGGACAAAGTGCTGTCCGCCTACAACAAGCAC
CGGGATAAGCCCATCAGAGAGCAGGCCGAGAATATCATCCACCTGTTTACCCTGACCAATCTGGGAGCCC
CTGCCGCCTTCAAGTACTTTGACACCACCATCGACCGGAAGAGGTACACCAGCACCAAAGAGGTGCTGGA
CGCCACCCTGATCCACCAGAGCATCACCGGCCTGTACGAGACACGGATCGACCTGTCTCAGCTGGGAGGT
GACAGCGGCGGGAGCGGCGGGAGCGGGGGGAGCACTAATCTGAGCGACATCATTGAGAAGGAGACTGGGA
AACAGCTGGTCATTCAGGAGTCCATCCTGATGCTGCCTGAGGAGGTGGAGGAAGTGATCGGCAACAAGCC
AGAGTCTGACATCCTGGTGCACACCGCCTACGACGAGTCCACAGATGAGAATGTGATGCTGCTGACCTCT
GACGCCCCCGAGTATAAGCCTTGGGCCCTGGTCATCCAGGATTCTAACGGCGAGAATAAGATCAAGATGC
TGAGCGGAGGATCCAAAAGAACCGCCGACGGCAGCGAATTCGAGCCCAAGAAGAAGAGGAAAGTCTAAGA
TCTGATAATCAACCTCTGGATTACAAAATTTGTGAAAGATTGACTGGTATTCTTAACTATGTTGCTCCTT
TTACGCTATGTGGATACGCTGCTTTAATGCCTTTGTATCATGCTATTGCTTCCCGTATGGCTTTCATTTT
CTCCTCCTTGTATAAATCCTGGTTAGTTCTTGCCACGGCGGAACTCATCGCCGCCTGCCTTGCCCGCTGC
TGGACAGGGGCTCGGCTGTTGGGCACTGACAATTCCGTGGTGCGACTGTGCCTTCTAGTTGCCAGCCATC
TGTTGTTTGCCCCTCCCCCGTGCCTTCCTTGACCCTGGAAGGTGCCACTCCCACTGTCCTTTCCTAATAA
AATGAGGAAATTGCATCGCATTGTCTGAGTAGGTGTCATTCTATTCTGGGGGGTGGGGTGGGGCAGGACA
GCAAGGGGGAGGATTGGGAAGACAATAGCAGGCATGCTGGGGATGCGGTGGGCTCTATGGCTCGAGAAAA
AAAGCACCGACTCGGTGCCACTTTTTCAAGTTGATAACGGACTAGCCTTATTTTAACTTGCTATTTCTAG
CTCTAAAACCGAGACGCATTAATCGTCTCGGGTGTTTCGTCCTTTCCACAAGATATATAAAGCCAAGAAA
TCGAAATACTTTCAAGTTACGGTAAGCATATGATAGTCCATTTTAAAACATAATTTTAAAACTGCAAACT
ACCCAAGAAATTATTACTTTCTACGTCACGTATTTTGTACTAATATCTTTGTGTTTACAGTCAAATTAAT
TCTAATTATCTCTCTAACAGCCTTGTATCGTATATGCAAATATGAAGGAATCATGGGAAATAGGCCCTCT
TCCTGCCCGACCTTGCGGCCGCAGGAACCCCTAGTGATGGAGTTGG
