Features (pLannotate 1.2.2; 21 found; start..end, strand, type, name):
    153..438     +  enhancer       CMV enhancer: human cytomegalovirus immediate early enhancer; contains an 18-bp deletion relative to the standard CMV enhancer
    440..717     +  promoter       chicken β-actin promoter: No description available
    718..945     +  intron         hybrid intron: hybrid between chicken β-actin (CBA) and minute virus of mice (MMV) introns (Gray et al., 2011)
   1125..3505    +  CDS            Cas9(C) (fragment): C-terminal portion of Streptococcus pyogenes Cas9 (Zetsche et al., 2015)
   3540..3788    +  CDS            UGI: UNGI_BPPB2 - Experimental evidence at protein level: Swiss-Prot protein existence level 1. This protein binds specifically and reversibly to the host uracil-DNA glycosylase, preventing removal of uracil residues from PBS2 DNA by the host uracil-excision repair system. From Bacillus phage PBS2 (Bacteriophage PBS2).
   3863..4020    +  misc_feature   WPRE (fragment): woodchuck hepatitis virus posttranscriptional regulatory element
   4026..4108    +  misc_feature   WPRE (fragment): woodchuck hepatitis virus posttranscriptional regulatory element
   4112..4336    +  polyA_signal   bGH poly(A) signal: bovine growth hormone polyadenylation signal
   4350..4425    -  misc_RNA       gRNA scaffold: guide RNA scaffold for the Streptococcus pyogenes CRISPR/Cas9 system
   4455..4695    -  promoter       U6 promoter: RNA polymerase III promoter for human U6 snRNA
   4719..4849    +  repeat_region  AAV2 ITR (fragment): inverted terminal repeat of adeno-associated virus serotype 2 inverted
   4863..5020    +  CDS            lacZα (fragment): LacZα fragment of β-galactosidase; lacZ fragment
   5025..5453    +  rep_origin     f1 ori (sequence partly withheld): f1 bacteriophage origin of replication; arrow indicates direction of (+) strand synthesis
   5506..5610    +  promoter       AmpR promoter: bla
   5611..6471    +  CDS            AmpR: β-lactamase; bla; confers resistance to ampicillin, carbenicillin, and related antibiotics
   6642..7230    +  rep_origin     ori: high-copy-number ColE1/pMB1/pBR322/pUC origin of replication
   7413..7505    +  CDS            lacI (fragment): lac repressor; lacI; The lac repressor binds to the lac operator to inhibit transcription in E. coli. This inhibition can be relieved by adding lactose or isopropyl-β-D-thiogalactopyranoside (IPTG).
   7518..7539    +  protein_bind   CAP binding site: CAP binding activates transcription in the presence of cAMP. E. coli catabolite activator protein
   7554..7584    +  promoter       lac promoter: promoter for the E. coli lac operon
   7592..7608    +  protein_bind   lac operator: The lac repressor binds to the lac operator to inhibit transcription in E. coli. This inhibition can be relieved by adding lactose or isopropyl-β-D-thiogalactopyranoside (IPTG). lac repressor encoded by lacI
   7658..130     -  repeat_region  AAV2 ITR (fragment) (across the origin): inverted terminal repeat of adeno-associated virus serotype 2 inverted
>Addgene plasmid #137176 | Cbh_v5 AAV-CBE C-terminal | addgene full sequence | sequence record 483897 | Addgene Long Read Sequencing Result
CTGCGCGCTCGCTCGCTCACTGAGGCCGCCCGGGCAAAGCCCGGGCGTCGGGCGACCTTTGGTCGCCCGG
CCTCAGTGAGCGAGCGAGCGCGCAGAGAGGGAGTGGCCAACTCCATCACTAGGGGTTCCTGCGGCCTCTA
GATCAGGGTACCCGTTACATAACTTACGGTAAATGGCCCGCCTGGCTGACCGCCCAACGACCCCCGCCCA
TTGACGTCAATAGTAACGCCAATAGGGACTTTCCATTGACGTCAATGGGTGGAGTATTTACGGTAAACTG
CCCACTTGGCAGTACATCAAGTGTATCATATGCCAAGTACGCCCCCTATTGACGTCAATGACGGTAAATG
GCCCGCCTGGCATTGTGCCCAGTACATGACCTTATGGGACTTTCCTACTTGGCAGTACATCTACGTATTA
GTCATCGCTATTACCATGGTCGAGGTGAGCCCCACGTTCTGCTTCACTCTCCCCATCTCCCCCCCCTCCC
CACCCCCAATTTTGTATTTATTTATTTTTTAATTATTTTGTGCAGCGATGGGGGCGGGGGGGGGGGGGGG
GCGCGCGCCAGGCGGGGCGGGGCGGGGCGAGGGGCGGGGCGGGGCGAGGCGGAGAGGTGCGGCGGCAGCC
AATCAGAGCGGCGCGCTCCGAAAGTTTCCTTTTATGGCGAGGCGGCGGCGGCGGCGGCCCTATAAAAAGC
GAAGCGCGCGGCGGGCGGGAGTCGCTGCGCGCTGCCTTCGCCCCGTGCCCCGCTCCGCCGCCGCCTCGCG
CCGCCCGCCCCGGCTCTGACTGACCGCGTTACTCCCACAGGTGAGCGGGCGGGACGGCCCTTCTCCTCCG
GGCTGTAATTAGCTGAGCAAGAGGTAAGGGTTTAAGGGATGGTTGGTTGGTGGGGTATTAATGTTTAATT
ACCTGGAGCACCTGCCTGAAATCACTTTTTTTCAGGTTGGACCGGTGCCACCATGAAACGGACAGCCGAC
GGAAGCGAGTTCGAGTCACCAAAGAAGAAGCGGAAAGTCATCAAGATTGCTACACGGAAATACCTGGGAA
AGCAGAACGTGTACGACATCGGCGTGGAGCGGGATCACAACTTCGCCCTGAAGAATGGCTTTATCGCCAG
CAATTGCTTCGACTCCGTGGAAATCTCCGGCGTGGAAGATCGGTTCAACGCCTCCCTGGGCACATACCAC
GATCTGCTGAAAATTATCAAGGACAAGGACTTCCTGGACAATGAGGAAAACGAGGACATTCTGGAAGATA
TCGTGCTGACCCTGACACTGTTTGAGGACAGAGAGATGATCGAGGAACGGCTGAAAACCTATGCCCACCT
GTTCGACGACAAAGTGATGAAGCAGCTGAAGCGGCGGAGATACACCGGCTGGGGCAGGCTGAGCCGGAAG
CTGATCAACGGCATCCGGGACAAGCAGTCCGGCAAGACAATCCTGGATTTCCTGAAGTCCGACGGCTTCG
CCAACAGAAACTTCATGCAGCTGATCCACGACGACAGCCTGACCTTTAAAGAGGACATCCAGAAAGCCCA
GGTGTCCGGCCAGGGCGATAGCCTGCACGAGCACATTGCCAATCTGGCCGGCAGCCCCGCCATTAAGAAG
GGCATCCTGCAGACAGTGAAGGTGGTGGACGAGCTCGTGAAAGTGATGGGCCGGCACAAGCCCGAGAACA
TCGTGATCGAAATGGCCAGAGAGAACCAGACCACCCAGAAGGGACAGAAGAACAGCCGCGAGAGAATGAA
GCGGATCGAAGAGGGCATCAAAGAGCTGGGCAGCCAGATCCTGAAAGAACACCCCGTGGAAAACACCCAG
CTGCAGAACGAGAAGCTGTACCTGTACTACCTGCAGAATGGGCGGGATATGTACGTGGACCAGGAACTGG
ACATCAACCGGCTGTCCGACTACGATGTGGACCATATCGTGCCTCAGAGCTTTCTGAAGGACGACTCCAT
CGACAACAAGGTGCTGACCAGAAGCGACAAGAACCGGGGCAAGAGCGACAACGTGCCCTCCGAAGAGGTC
GTGAAGAAGATGAAGAACTACTGGCGGCAGCTGCTGAACGCCAAGCTGATTACCCAGAGAAAGTTCGACA
ATCTGACCAAGGCCGAGAGAGGCGGCCTGAGCGAACTGGATAAGGCCGGCTTCATCAAGAGACAGCTGGT
GGAAACCCGGCAGATCACAAAGCACGTGGCACAGATCCTGGACTCCCGGATGAACACTAAGTACGACGAG
AATGACAAGCTGATCCGGGAAGTGAAAGTGATCACCCTGAAGTCCAAGCTGGTGTCCGATTTCCGGAAGG
ATTTCCAGTTTTACAAAGTGCGCGAGATCAACAACTACCACCACGCCCACGACGCCTACCTGAACGCCGT
CGTGGGAACCGCCCTGATCAAAAAGTACCCTAAGCTGGAAAGCGAGTTCGTGTACGGCGACTACAAGGTG
TACGACGTGCGGAAGATGATCGCCAAGAGCGAGCAGGAAATCGGCAAGGCTACCGCCAAGTACTTCTTCT
ACAGCAACATCATGAACTTTTTCAAGACCGAGATTACCCTGGCCAACGGCGAGATCCGGAAGCGGCCTCT
GATCGAGACAAACGGCGAAACCGGGGAGATCGTGTGGGATAAGGGCCGGGATTTTGCCACCGTGCGGAAA
GTGCTGAGCATGCCCCAAGTGAATATCGTGAAAAAGACCGAGGTGCAGACAGGCGGCTTCAGCAAAGAGT
CTATCCTGCCCAAGAGGAACAGCGATAAGCTGATCGCCAGAAAGAAGGACTGGGACCCTAAGAAGTACGG
CGGCTTCGACAGCCCCACCGTGGCCTATTCTGTGCTGGTGGTGGCCAAAGTGGAAAAGGGCAAGTCCAAG
AAACTGAAGAGTGTGAAAGAGCTGCTGGGGATCACCATCATGGAAAGAAGCAGCTTCGAGAAGAATCCCA
TCGACTTTCTGGAAGCCAAGGGCTACAAAGAAGTGAAAAAGGACCTGATCATCAAGCTGCCTAAGTACTC
CCTGTTCGAGCTGGAAAACGGCCGGAAGAGAATGCTGGCCTCTGCCGGCGAACTGCAGAAGGGAAACGAA
CTGGCCCTGCCCTCCAAATATGTGAACTTCCTGTACCTGGCCAGCCACTATGAGAAGCTGAAGGGCTCCC
CCGAGGATAATGAGCAGAAACAGCTGTTTGTGGAACAGCACAAGCACTACCTGGACGAGATCATCGAGCA
GATCAGCGAGTTCTCCAAGAGAGTGATCCTGGCCGACGCTAATCTGGACAAAGTGCTGTCCGCCTACAAC
AAGCACCGGGATAAGCCCATCAGAGAGCAGGCCGAGAATATCATCCACCTGTTTACCCTGACCAATCTGG
GAGCCCCTGCCGCCTTCAAGTACTTTGACACCACCATCGACCGGAAGAGGTACACCAGCACCAAAGAGGT
GCTGGACGCCACCCTGATCCACCAGAGCATCACCGGCCTGTACGAGACACGGATCGACCTGTCTCAGCTG
GGAGGTGACAGCGGCGGGAGCGGCGGGAGCGGGGGGAGCACTAATCTGAGCGACATCATTGAGAAGGAGA
CTGGGAAACAGCTGGTCATTCAGGAGTCCATCCTGATGCTGCCTGAGGAGGTGGAGGAAGTGATCGGCAA
CAAGCCAGAGTCTGACATCCTGGTGCACACCGCCTACGACGAGTCCACAGATGAGAATGTGATGCTGCTG
ACCTCTGACGCCCCCGAGTATAAGCCTTGGGCCCTGGTCATCCAGGATTCTAACGGCGAGAATAAGATCA
AGATGCTGAGCGGAGGATCCAAAAGAACCGCCGACGGCAGCGAATTCGAGCCCAAGAAGAAGAGGAAAGT
CTAAGATCTGATAATCAACCTCTGGATTACAAAATTTGTGAAAGATTGACTGGTATTCTTAACTATGTTG
CTCCTTTTACGCTATGTGGATACGCTGCTTTAATGCCTTTGTATCATGCTATTGCTTCCCGTATGGCTTT
CATTTTCTCCTCCTTGTATAAATCCTGGTTAGTTCTTGCCACGGCGGAACTCATCGCCGCCTGCCTTGCC
CGCTGCTGGACAGGGGCTCGGCTGTTGGGCACTGACAATTCCGTGGTGCGACTGTGCCTTCTAGTTGCCA
GCCATCTGTTGTTTGCCCCTCCCCCGTGCCTTCCTTGACCCTGGAAGGTGCCACTCCCACTGTCCTTTCC
TAATAAAATGAGGAAATTGCATCGCATTGTCTGAGTAGGTGTCATTCTATTCTGGGGGGTGGGGTGGGGC
AGGACAGCAAGGGGGAGGATTGGGAAGACAATAGCAGGCATGCTGGGGATGCGGTGGGCTCTATGGCTCG
AGAAAAAAAGCACCGACTCGGTGCCACTTTTTCAAGTTGATAACGGACTAGCCTTATTTTAACTTGCTAT
TTCTAGCTCTAAAACCGAGACGCATTAATCGTCTCGGGTGTTTCGTCCTTTCCACAAGATATATAAAGCC
AAGAAATCGAAATACTTTCAAGTTACGGTAAGCATATGATAGTCCATTTTAAAACATAATTTTAAAACTG
CAAACTACCCAAGAAATTATTACTTTCTACGTCACGTATTTTGTACTAATATCTTTGTGTTTACAGTCAA
ATTAATTCTAATTATCTCTCTAACAGCCTTGTATCGTATATGCAAATATGAAGGAATCATGGGAAATAGG
CCCTCTTCCTGCCCGACCTTGCGGCCGCAGGAACCCCTAGTGATGGAGTTGGCCACTCCCTCTCTGCGCG
CTCGCTCGCTCACTGAGGCCGGGCGACCAAAGGTCGCCCGACGCCCGGGCTTTGCCCGGGCGGCCTCAGT
GAGCGAGCGAGCGCGCAGCCTTAATTAACCTAATTCACTGGCCGTCGTTTTACAACGTCGTGACTGGGAA
AACCCTGGCGTTACCCAACTTAATCGCCTTGCAGCACATCCCCCTTTCGCCAGCTGGCGTAATAGCGAAG
AGGCCCGCACCGATCGCCCTTCCCAACAGTTGCGCAGCCTGAATGGCGAATGGG
[124 nt withheld, positions 5025-5148]
C
[91 nt withheld, positions 5150-5240]
A
[49 nt withheld, positions 5242-5290]
CCTTTGACGTTGGAGTCCACGTTCTTT
[37 nt withheld, positions 5318-5354]
ACCCTATCTCGGTCTATTCTTTTGATTTATAAGGGATTTTGCCGATTTCGGCCTATTGGTTAAAAAATGA
GCTGATTTAACAAAAATTTAACGCGAATTTTAACAAAATATTAACGCTTACAATTTAGGTGGCACTTTTC
GGGGAAATGTGCGCGGAACCCCTATTTGTTTATTTTTCTAAATACATTCAAATATGTATCCGCTCATGAG
ACAATAACCCTGATAAATGCTTCAATAATATTGAAAAAGGAAGAGTATGAGTATTCAACATTTCCGTGTC
GCCCTTATTCCCTTTTTTGCGGCATTTTGCCTTCCTGTTTTTGCTCACCCAGAAACGCTGGTGAAAGTAA
AAGATGCTGAAGATCAGTTGGGTGCACGAGTGGGTTACATCGAACTGGATCTCAACAGCGGTAAGATCCT
TGAGAGTTTTCGCCCCGAAGAACGTTTTCCAATGATGAGCACTTTTAAAGTTCTGCTATGTGGCGCGGTA
TTATCCCGTATTGACGCCGGGCAAGAGCAACTCGGTCGCCGCATACACTATTCTCAGAATGACTTGGTTG
AGTACTCACCAGTCACAGAAAAGCATCTTACGGATGGCATGACAGTAAGAGAATTATGCAGTGCTGCCAT
AACCATGAGTGATAACACTGCGGCCAACTTACTTCTGACAACGATCGGAGGACCGAAGGAGCTAACCGCT
TTTTTGCACAACATGGGGGATCATGTAACTCGCCTTGATCGTTGGGAACCGGAGCTGAATGAAGCCATAC
CAAACGACGAGCGTGACACCACGATGCCTGTAGCAATGGCAACAACGTTGCGCAAACTATTAACTGGCGA
ACTACTTACTCTAGCTTCCCGGCAACAATTAATAGACTGGATGGAGGCGGATAAAGTTGCAGGACCACTT
CTGCGCTCGGCCCTTCCGGCTGGCTGGTTTATTGCTGATAAATCTGGAGCCGGTGAGCGTGGGTCTCGCG
GTATCATTGCAGCACTGGGGCCAGATGGTAAGCCCTCCCGTATCGTAGTTATCTACACGACGGGGAGTCA
GGCAACTATGGATGAACGAAATAGACAGATCGCTGAGATAGGTGCCTCACTGATTAAGCATTGGTAACTG
TCAGACCAAGTTTACTCATATATACTTTAGATTGATTTAAAACTTCATTTTTAATTTAAAAGGATCTAGG
TGAAGATCCTTTTTGATAATCTCATGACCAAAATCCCTTAACGTGAGTTTTCGTTCCACTGAGCGTCAGA
CCCCGTAGAAAAGATCAAAGGATCTTCTTGAGATCCTTTTTTTCTGCGCGTAATCTGCTGCTTGCAAACA
AAAAAACCACCGCTACCAGCGGTGGTTTGTTTGCCGGATCAAGAGCTACCAACTCTTTTTCCGAAGGTAA
CTGGCTTCAGCAGAGCGCAGATACCAAATACTGTTCTTCTAGTGTAGCCGTAGTTAGGCCACCACTTCAA
GAACTCTGTAGCACCGCCTACATACCTCGCTCTGCTAATCCTGTTACCAGTGGCTGCTGCCAGTGGCGAT
AAGTCGTGTCTTACCGGGTTGGACTCAAGACGATAGTTACCGGATAAGGCGCAGCGGTCGGGCTGAACGG
GGGGTTCGTGCACACAGCCCAGCTTGGAGCGAACGACCTACACCGAACTGAGATACCTACAGCGTGAGCT
ATGAGAAAGCGCCACGCTTCCCGAAGGGAGAAAGGCGGACAGGTATCCGGTAAGCGGCAGGGTCGGAACA
GGAGAGCGCACGAGGGAGCTTCCAGGGGGAAACGCCTGGTATCTTTATAGTCCTGTCGGGTTTCGCCACC
TCTGACTTGAGCGTCGATTTTTGTGATGCTCGTCAGGGGGGCGGAGCCTATGGAAAAACGCCAGCAACGC
GGCCTTTTTACGGTTCCTGGCCTTTTGCTGGCCTTTTGCTCACATGTTCTTTCCTGCGTTATCCCCTGAT
TCTGTGGATAACCGTATTACCGCCTTTGAGTGAGCTGATACCGCTCGCCGCAGCCGAACGACCGAGCGCA
GCGAGTCAGTGAGCGAGGAAGCGGAAGAGCGCCCAATACGCAAACCGCCTCTCCCCGCGCGTTGGCCGAT
TCATTAATGCAGCTGGCACGACAGGTTTCCCGACTGGAAAGCGGGCAGTGAGCGCAACGCAATTAATGTG
AGTTAGCTCACTCATTAGGCACCCCAGGCTTTACACTTTATGCTTCCGGCTCGTATGTTGTGTGGAATTG
TGAGCGGATAACAATTTCACACAGGAAACAGCTATGACCATGATTACGCCAGATTTAATTAAGG
